Addgene plasmid #108140: mCherry-SAC1C389S-HLx8
Purpose: Inactive SAC1 with extended linker
Depositing lab: Gerry Hammond. Depositing organization: University of Pittsburgh (University, School of Medicine, and Cancer Institute). Publication: SAC1 degrades its lipid substrate PtdIns4P in the endoplasmic reticulum to maintain a steep chemical gradient with donor membranes. Zewe JP, Wills RC, Sangappa S, Goulden BD, Hammond GR. Elife. 2018 Feb 20;7. pii: 35588. doi: 10.7554/eLife.35588. 35588 PubMed 29461204.
Backbone
  Vector backbone: pmCherry-C1
  Vector type: Mammalian Expression
Growth in bacteria
  Bacterial resistance: Kanamycin, 50 μg/mL
  Growth temperature: 37°C
  Growth strain: DH5alpha
  Copy number: High Copy
Gene/Insert
  Gene/Insert name: mCherry:SACM1LC389S(1-520):[EAAAR]8:SACM1L(521-587)
  Species: H. sapiens (human)
  Mutation: SACM1LC389S(1-520):[EAAAR]8:SACM1L(521-587)
  Entrez Gene: SACM1L (a.k.a. SAC1)
  Promoter: CMV
  Cloning method: Gibson Cloning
Terms and licenses: Academic/Nonprofit Terms; Industry Terms: Not Available to Industry
Depositor comments: Note: The Sac1 insert contains a Y434F mutation compared to the closest reference sequence (NP_054735.3). The depositor has noted that this is a common point mutation that does not affect plasmid function.
How to cite: mCherry-SAC1C389S-HLx8 was a gift from Gerry Hammond (Addgene plasmid # 108140 ; http://n2t.net/addgene:108140 ; RRID:Addgene_108140)
