[The description below was written by a language model from this plasmid's Addgene catalogue record and pLannotate feature annotations shown in this document.]
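Description:
mCherry-SAC1C389S-HLx8 is a mammalian expression plasmid built on the pmCherry-C1 backbone. It encodes a red fluorescent fusion of a catalytically inactive human SAC1 (SACM1L) phosphoinositide phosphatase carrying an artificially lengthened linker. The CMV immediate-early enhancer and promoter drive the open reading frame. mCherry sits at the N-terminus, followed by a short remnant of the multiple cloning site and then the SACM1L coding sequence, with the SV40 polyadenylation signal terminating the transcript.

According to the record, the insert consists of SAC1 residues 1–520 bearing the C389S substitution, eight tandem EAAAR repeats, and then residues 521–587. EAAAR repeats are generally used as a rigid helical spacer, so here they extend the distance between the main body of the protein and its C-terminal segment. The stated purpose is "inactive SAC1 with extended linker", which suggests a phosphatase-dead control for a corresponding active extended-linker construct. The associated study examined where SAC1 degrades its substrate PtdIns4P relative to the endoplasmic reticulum. The depositor also notes a Y434F difference from the reference protein, described as a common variant that does not affect function.

The plasmid is propagated at high copy in E. coli through a pUC-type ColE1 origin and selected with kanamycin. The Tn5 NeoR/KanR gene is preceded by both a bacterial promoter and the SV40 early promoter and is followed by the HSV TK polyadenylation signal, so it can also confer G418 resistance in mammalian cells. An f1 origin is present as well. The short large T antigen, ble and bGH poly(A) fragments in the annotation appear to be backbone remnants or incidental matches. The depositor and sequencing-derived records are both 6,570 nt and show the same feature layout, offset by a few bases.
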