Features (pLannotate 1.2.2; 15 found; start..end, strand, type, name):
     61..364     +  enhancer       CMV enhancer: human cytomegalovirus immediate early enhancer
    365..568     +  promoter       CMV promoter: human cytomegalovirus (CMV) immediate early promoter
    613..1320    +  CDS            mCherry: mCherry is a basic (constitutively fluorescent) red fluorescent protein published in 2004, derived from Discosoma sp.. It is reported to be a very rapidly-maturing monomer with low acid sensitivity.
   1321..1359    +  misc_feature   MCS (fragment): multiple cloning site
   1360..3240    +  CDS            SACM1L: SAC1_HUMAN - Also known as KIAA0851 From Homo sapiens (Human).
   3251..3335    +  CDS            large T antigen (fragment): large T antigen from SV40 (simian virus 40)
   3358..3479    +  polyA_signal   SV40 poly(A) signal: SV40 polyadenylation signal
   3513..3941    -  rep_origin     f1 ori (sequence partly withheld): f1 bacteriophage origin of replication; arrow indicates direction of (+) strand synthesis
   3968..4072    +  promoter       AmpR promoter: bla
   4074..4431    +  promoter       SV40 promoter: SV40 enhancer and early promoter
   4466..5260    +  CDS            NeoR/KanR: aminoglycoside phosphotransferase from Tn5; aph(3')-II (or nptII); confers resistance to neomycin, kanamycin, and G418 (Geneticin®)
   5281..5433    +  CDS            ble (fragment): BLE_KLEPN - Experimental evidence at protein level: Swiss-Prot protein existence level 1. Binding protein with a strong affinity to the bleomycin family of antibiotics. Binds to CL990; an antimitotic-antibiotic compound. From Klebsiella pneumoniae.
   5492..5539    +  polyA_signal   HSV TK poly(A) signal: herpes simplex virus thymidine kinase polyadenylation signal (Cole and Stacy, 1985)
   5630..5646    -  polyA_signal   bGH poly(A) signal (fragment): bovine growth hormone polyadenylation signal
   5868..6456    +  rep_origin     ori: high-copy-number ColE1/pMB1/pBR322/pUC origin of replication
>Addgene plasmid #108140 | mCherry-SAC1C389S-HLx8 | depositor full sequence | sequence record 203958 | mCherry-SAC1C389S-HLx8 sequence 6570 bps
TAGTTATTAATAGTAATCAATTACGGGGTCATTAGTTCATAGCCCATATATGGAGTTCCGCGTTACATAA
CTTACGGTAAATGGCCCGCCTGGCTGACCGCCCAACGACCCCCGCCCATTGACGTCAATAATGACGTATG
TTCCCATAGTAACGCCAATAGGGACTTTCCATTGACGTCAATGGGTGGAGTATTTACGGTAAACTGCCCA
CTTGGCAGTACATCAAGTGTATCATATGCCAAGTACGCCCCCTATTGACGTCAATGACGGTAAATGGCCC
GCCTGGCATTATGCCCAGTACATGACCTTATGGGACTTTCCTACTTGGCAGTACATCTACGTATTAGTCA
TCGCTATTACCATGGTGATGCGGTTTTGGCAGTACATCAATGGGCGTGGATAGCGGTTTGACTCACGGGG
ATTTCCAAGTCTCCACCCCATTGACGTCAATGGGAGTTTGTTTTGGCACCAAAATCAACGGGACTTTCCA
AAATGTCGTAACAACTCCGCCCCATTGACGCAAATGGGCGGTAGGCGTGTACGGTGGGAGGTCTATATAA
GCAGAGCTGGTTTAGTGAACCGTCAGATCCGCTAGCGCTACCGGTCGCCACCATGGTGAGCAAGGGCGAG
GAGGATAACATGGCCATCATCAAGGAGTTCATGCGCTTCAAGGTGCACATGGAGGGCTCCGTGAACGGCC
ACGAGTTCGAGATCGAGGGCGAGGGCGAGGGCCGCCCCTACGAGGGCACCCAGACCGCCAAGCTGAAGGT
GACCAAGGGTGGCCCCCTGCCCTTCGCCTGGGACATCCTGTCCCCTCAGTTCATGTACGGCTCCAAGGCC
TACGTGAAGCACCCCGCCGACATCCCCGACTACTTGAAGCTGTCCTTCCCCGAGGGCTTCAAGTGGGAGC
GCGTGATGAACTTCGAGGACGGCGGCGTGGTGACCGTGACCCAGGACTCCTCCCTGCAGGACGGCGAGTT
CATCTACAAGGTGAAGCTGCGCGGCACCAACTTCCCCTCCGACGGCCCCGTAATGCAGAAGAAGACCATG
GGCTGGGAGGCCTCCTCCGAGCGGATGTACCCCGAGGACGGCGCCCTGAAGGGCGAGATCAAGCAGAGGC
TGAAGCTGAAGGACGGCGGCCACTACGACGCTGAGGTCAAGACCACCTACAAGGCCAAGAAGCCCGTGCA
GCTGCCCGGCGCCTACAACGTCAACATCAAGTTGGACATCACCTCCCACAACGAGGACTACACCATCGTG
GAACAGTACGAACGCGCCGAGGGCCGCCACTCCACCGGCGGCATGGACGAGCTGTACAAGTCCGGACTCA
GATCTCGAGCTCAAGCTTCGAATTCTGCAATGGCGACGGCGGCCTACGAGCAGCTGAAGCTGCATATCAC
ACCTGAAAAATTTTATGTGGAAGCTTGTGATGATGGAGCAGATGACGTACTTACCATTGACCGTGTGTCC
ACAGAGGTTACCCTTGCAGTCAAGAAAGATGTTCCTCCTTCAGCTGTCACAAGACCAATATTTGGTATAC
TGGGCACAATCCATCTGGTGGCAGGTAATTATCTTATAGTCATTACCAAAAAGATAAAAGTAGGTGAATT
TTTCAGTCATGTAGTCTGGAAAGCAACAGATTTTGATGTCCTTTCTTATAAGAAGACAATGTTGCACTTA
ACTGATATTCAGTTACAAGATAATAAAACCTTCCTAGCGATGCTAAACCATGTCTTGAATGTGGATGGAT
TTTACTTTTCAACAACATATGATTTGACCCATACTTTGCAGCGGCTATCCAACACTAGTCCTGAATTCCA
AGAAATGAGTCTCTTGGAAAGGGCAGATCAGCGGTTTGTATGGAATGGTCATCTTCTAAGAGAACTTTCT
GCACAGCCAGAGGTTCATCGGTTTGCCCTTCCAGTGTTACATGGCTTTATTACCATGCATTCATGTTCTA
TTAATGGAAAATACTTTGATTGGATTCTCATCTCGAGGAGGAGCTGTTTCAGAGCTGGTGTGCGCTATTA
TGTAAGAGGAATTGATTCGGAAGGCCATGCAGCTAACTTTGTAGAAACAGAACAAATTGTGCACTACAAT
GGGAGCAAAGCTTCGTTTGTACAGACTCGAGGATCAATACCTGTTTTCTGGTCCCAAAGACCAAACCTCA
AGTACAAACCACTGCCACAGATCAGCAAAGTAGCAAATCACATGGACGGTTTCCAAAGGCATTTTGATTC
CCAAGTAATTATTTATGGAAAACAAGTTATAATCAATCTGATTAACCAGAAGGGCTCGGAGAAGCCACTT
GAGCAGACATTTGCAACAATGGTGTCTTCCTTGGGAAGTGGAATGATGAGATACATTGCCTTTGACTTCC
ATAAGGAATGTAAAAATATGAGATGGGATCGACTAAGTATTTTATTGGATCAGGTAGCAGAAATGCAAGA
TGAATTAAGTTATTTTCTAGTGGACTCTGCTGGCCAGGTGGTGGCAAACCAGGAAGGCGTGTTCCGAAGC
AATAGCATGGATTGTCTAGATAGAACCAATGTGATCCAGAGTTTGTTAGCTCGTCGTTCACTTCAGGCCC
AACTTCAGAGACTAGGAGTTTTGCATGTGGGACAAAAGCTTGAAGAACAAGATGAATTTGAGAAGATTTA
CAAAAATGCCTGGGCTGACAACGCAAATGCTTGTGCCAAGCAATATGCGGGAACTGGTGCCTTGAAGACT
GACTTTACCAGAACTGGAAAGAGAACTCATTTGGGACTTATAATGGATGGCTGGAACTCAATGATACGAT
ATTATAAGAACAACTTTTCCGATGGATTTAGACAAGATTCCATAGACTTATTTCTTGGAAACTATTCAGT
GGATGAATTAGAATCTCATAGTCCTTTAAGTGTTCCAAGGGACTGGAAAGAAGCCGCTGCTAGAGAAGCT
GCCGCAAGAGAGGCCGCAGCCAGAGAGGCTGCTGCCAGGGAAGCAGCAGCTCGGGAAGCCGCAGCACGCG
AGGCTGCAGCAAGAGAAGCAGCCGCACGCTTCCTGGCTTTGCCTATTATCATGGTTGTTGCCTTTTCAAT
GTGCATTATCTGTTTGCTTATGGCTGGTGACACTTGGACAGAAACACTGGCCTATGTGCTCTTCTGGGGA
GTTGCAAGCATTGGAACATTTTTTATCATTCTTTACAATGGCAAAGATTTTGTCGATGCTCCCAGACTGG
TCCAGAAAGAAAAGATAGACTGAAGATAACTGATCATAATCAGCCATACCACATTTGTAGAGGTTTTACT
TGCTTTAAAAAACCTCCCACACCTCCCCCTGAACCTGAAACATAAAATGAATGCAATTGTTGTTGTTAAC
TTGTTTATTGCAGCTTATAATGGTTACAAATAAAGCAATAGCATCACAAATTTCACAAATAAAGCATTTT
TTTCACTGCATTCTAGTTGTGGTTTGTCCAAACTCATCAATGTATCTTAACGCGTAAATTGTAAGCGTTA
ATATTTTGTTAAAATTCGCGTTAAATTTTTGTTAAATCAGCTCATTTTTTAACCAATAGGCCGAAATCGG
CAAAATCCCTTATAAATCAAAAGAATAGACCGAGATAGGGT
[37 nt withheld, positions 3612-3648]
AAAGAACGTGGACTCCAACGTCAAAGG
[49 nt withheld, positions 3676-3724]
T
[91 nt withheld, positions 3726-3816]
G
[124 nt withheld, positions 3818-3941]
CAGGTGGCACTTTTCGGGGAAATGTGCGCGGAACCCCTATTTGTTTATTTTTCTAAATACATTCAAATAT
GTATCCGCTCATGAGACAATAACCCTGATAAATGCTTCAATAATATTGAAAAAGGAAGAGTCCTGAGGCG
GAAAGAACCAGCTGTGGAATGTGTGTCAGTTAGGGTGTGGAAAGTCCCCAGGCTCCCCAGCAGGCAGAAG
TATGCAAAGCATGCATCTCAATTAGTCAGCAACCAGGTGTGGAAAGTCCCCAGGCTCCCCAGCAGGCAGA
AGTATGCAAAGCATGCATCTCAATTAGTCAGCAACCATAGTCCCGCCCCTAACTCCGCCCATCCCGCCCC
TAACTCCGCCCAGTTCCGCCCATTCTCCGCCCCATGGCTGACTAATTTTTTTTATTTATGCAGAGGCCGA
GGCCGCCTCGGCCTCTGAGCTATTCCAGAAGTAGTGAGGAGGCTTTTTTGGAGGCCTAGGCTTTTGCAAA
GATCGATCAAGAGACAGGATGAGGATCGTTTCGCATGATTGAACAAGATGGATTGCACGCAGGTTCTCCG
GCCGCTTGGGTGGAGAGGCTATTCGGCTATGACTGGGCACAACAGACAATCGGCTGCTCTGATGCCGCCG
TGTTCCGGCTGTCAGCGCAGGGGCGCCCGGTTCTTTTTGTCAAGACCGACCTGTCCGGTGCCCTGAATGA
ACTGCAAGACGAGGCAGCGCGGCTATCGTGGCTGGCCACGACGGGCGTTCCTTGCGCAGCTGTGCTCGAC
GTTGTCACTGAAGCGGGAAGGGACTGGCTGCTATTGGGCGAAGTGCCGGGGCAGGATCTCCTGTCATCTC
ACCTTGCTCCTGCCGAGAAAGTATCCATCATGGCTGATGCAATGCGGCGGCTGCATACGCTTGATCCGGC
TACCTGCCCATTCGACCACCAAGCGAAACATCGCATCGAGCGAGCACGTACTCGGATGGAAGCCGGTCTT
GTCGATCAGGATGATCTGGACGAAGAGCATCAGGGGCTCGCGCCAGCCGAACTGTTCGCCAGGCTCAAGG
CGAGCATGCCCGACGGCGAGGATCTCGTCGTGACCCATGGCGATGCCTGCTTGCCGAATATCATGGTGGA
AAATGGCCGCTTTTCTGGATTCATCGACTGTGGCCGGCTGGGTGTGGCGGACCGCTATCAGGACATAGCG
TTGGCTACCCGTGATATTGCTGAAGAGCTTGGCGGCGAATGGGCTGACCGCTTCCTCGTGCTTTACGGTA
TCGCCGCTCCCGATTCGCAGCGCATCGCCTTCTATCGCCTTCTTGACGAGTTCTTCTGAGCGGGACTCTG
GGGTTCGAAATGACCGACCAAGCGACGCCCAACCTGCCATCACGAGATTTCGATTCCACCGCCGCCTTCT
ATGAAAGGTTGGGCTTCGGAATCGTTTTCCGGGACGCCGGCTGGATGATCCTCCAGCGCGGGGATCTCAT
GCTGGAGTTCTTCGCCCACCCTAGGGGGAGGCTAACTGAAACACGGAAGGAGACAATACCGGAAGGAACC
CGCGCTATGACGGCAATAAAAAGACAGAATAAAACGCACGGTGTTGGGTCGTTTGTTCATAAACGCGGGG
TTCGGTCCCAGGGCTGGCACTCTGTCGATACCCCACCGAGACCCCATTGGGGCCAATACGCCCGCGTTTC
TTCCTTTTCCCCACCCCACCCCCCAAGTTCGGGTGAAGGCCCAGGGCTCGCAGCCAACGTCGGGGCGGCA
GGCCCTGCCATAGCCTCAGGTTACTCATATATACTTTAGATTGATTTAAAACTTCATTTTTAATTTAAAA
GGATCTAGGTGAAGATCCTTTTTGATAATCTCATGACCAAAATCCCTTAACGTGAGTTTTCGTTCCACTG
AGCGTCAGACCCCGTAGAAAAGATCAAAGGATCTTCTTGAGATCCTTTTTTTCTGCGCGTAATCTGCTGC
TTGCAAACAAAAAAACCACCGCTACCAGCGGTGGTTTGTTTGCCGGATCAAGAGCTACCAACTCTTTTTC
CGAAGGTAACTGGCTTCAGCAGAGCGCAGATACCAAATACTGTCCTTCTAGTGTAGCCGTAGTTAGGCCA
CCACTTCAAGAACTCTGTAGCACCGCCTACATACCTCGCTCTGCTAATCCTGTTACCAGTGGCTGCTGCC
AGTGGCGATAAGTCGTGTCTTACCGGGTTGGACTCAAGACGATAGTTACCGGATAAGGCGCAGCGGTCGG
GCTGAACGGGGGGTTCGTGCACACAGCCCAGCTTGGAGCGAACGACCTACACCGAACTGAGATACCTACA
GCGTGAGCTATGAGAAAGCGCCACGCTTCCCGAAGGGAGAAAGGCGGACAGGTATCCGGTAAGCGGCAGG
GTCGGAACAGGAGAGCGCACGAGGGAGCTTCCAGGGGGAAACGCCTGGTATCTTTATAGTCCTGTCGGGT
TTCGCCACCTCTGACTTGAGCGTCGATTTTTGTGATGCTCGTCAGGGGGGCGGAGCCTATGGAAAAACGC
CAGCAACGCGGCCTTTTTACGGTTCCTGGCCTTTTGCTGGCCTTTTGCTCACATGTTCTTTCCTGCGTTA
TCCCCTGATTCTGTGGATAACCGTATTACCGCCATGCAT
