Features (pLannotate 1.2.2; 15 found; start..end, strand, type, name):
     70..373     +  enhancer       CMV enhancer: human cytomegalovirus immediate early enhancer
    374..577     +  promoter       CMV promoter: human cytomegalovirus (CMV) immediate early promoter
    622..1329    +  CDS            mCherry: mCherry is a basic (constitutively fluorescent) red fluorescent protein published in 2004, derived from Discosoma sp.. It is reported to be a very rapidly-maturing monomer with low acid sensitivity.
   1330..1368    +  misc_feature   MCS (fragment): multiple cloning site
   1369..3249    +  CDS            SACM1L: SAC1_HUMAN - Also known as KIAA0851 From Homo sapiens (Human).
   3260..3344    +  CDS            large T antigen (fragment): large T antigen from SV40 (simian virus 40)
   3367..3488    +  polyA_signal   SV40 poly(A) signal: SV40 polyadenylation signal
   3522..3950    -  rep_origin     f1 ori (sequence partly withheld): f1 bacteriophage origin of replication; arrow indicates direction of (+) strand synthesis
   3977..4081    +  promoter       AmpR promoter: bla
   4083..4440    +  promoter       SV40 promoter: SV40 enhancer and early promoter
   4475..5269    +  CDS            NeoR/KanR: aminoglycoside phosphotransferase from Tn5; aph(3')-II (or nptII); confers resistance to neomycin, kanamycin, and G418 (Geneticin®)
   5290..5442    +  CDS            ble (fragment): BLE_KLEPN - Experimental evidence at protein level: Swiss-Prot protein existence level 1. Binding protein with a strong affinity to the bleomycin family of antibiotics. Binds to CL990; an antimitotic-antibiotic compound. From Klebsiella pneumoniae.
   5501..5548    +  polyA_signal   HSV TK poly(A) signal: herpes simplex virus thymidine kinase polyadenylation signal (Cole and Stacy, 1985)
   5639..5655    -  polyA_signal   bGH poly(A) signal (fragment): bovine growth hormone polyadenylation signal
   5877..6465    +  rep_origin     ori: high-copy-number ColE1/pMB1/pBR322/pUC origin of replication
>Addgene plasmid #108140 | mCherry-SAC1C389S-HLx8 | addgene full sequence | sequence record 207759 | Addgene NGS Result
GCCATGCATTAGTTATTAATAGTAATCAATTACGGGGTCATTAGTTCATAGCCCATATATGGAGTTCCGC
GTTACATAACTTACGGTAAATGGCCCGCCTGGCTGACCGCCCAACGACCCCCGCCCATTGACGTCAATAA
TGACGTATGTTCCCATAGTAACGCCAATAGGGACTTTCCATTGACGTCAATGGGTGGAGTATTTACGGTA
AACTGCCCACTTGGCAGTACATCAAGTGTATCATATGCCAAGTACGCCCCCTATTGACGTCAATGACGGT
AAATGGCCCGCCTGGCATTATGCCCAGTACATGACCTTATGGGACTTTCCTACTTGGCAGTACATCTACG
TATTAGTCATCGCTATTACCATGGTGATGCGGTTTTGGCAGTACATCAATGGGCGTGGATAGCGGTTTGA
CTCACGGGGATTTCCAAGTCTCCACCCCATTGACGTCAATGGGAGTTTGTTTTGGCACCAAAATCAACGG
GACTTTCCAAAATGTCGTAACAACTCCGCCCCATTGACGCAAATGGGCGGTAGGCGTGTACGGTGGGAGG
TCTATATAAGCAGAGCTGGTTTAGTGAACCGTCAGATCCGCTAGCGCTACCGGTCGCCACCATGGTGAGC
AAGGGCGAGGAGGATAACATGGCCATCATCAAGGAGTTCATGCGCTTCAAGGTGCACATGGAGGGCTCCG
TGAACGGCCACGAGTTCGAGATCGAGGGCGAGGGCGAGGGCCGCCCCTACGAGGGCACCCAGACCGCCAA
GCTGAAGGTGACCAAGGGTGGCCCCCTGCCCTTCGCCTGGGACATCCTGTCCCCTCAGTTCATGTACGGC
TCCAAGGCCTACGTGAAGCACCCCGCCGACATCCCCGACTACTTGAAGCTGTCCTTCCCCGAGGGCTTCA
AGTGGGAGCGCGTGATGAACTTCGAGGACGGCGGCGTGGTGACCGTGACCCAGGACTCCTCCCTGCAGGA
CGGCGAGTTCATCTACAAGGTGAAGCTGCGCGGCACCAACTTCCCCTCCGACGGCCCCGTAATGCAGAAG
AAGACCATGGGCTGGGAGGCCTCCTCCGAGCGGATGTACCCCGAGGACGGCGCCCTGAAGGGCGAGATCA
AGCAGAGGCTGAAGCTGAAGGACGGCGGCCACTACGACGCTGAGGTCAAGACCACCTACAAGGCCAAGAA
GCCCGTGCAGCTGCCCGGCGCCTACAACGTCAACATCAAGTTGGACATCACCTCCCACAACGAGGACTAC
ACCATCGTGGAACAGTACGAACGCGCCGAGGGCCGCCACTCCACCGGCGGCATGGACGAGCTGTACAAGT
CCGGACTCAGATCTCGAGCTCAAGCTTCGAATTCTGCAATGGCGACGGCGGCCTACGAGCAGCTGAAGCT
GCATATCACACCTGAAAAATTTTATGTGGAAGCTTGTGATGATGGAGCAGATGACGTACTTACCATTGAC
CGTGTGTCCACAGAGGTTACCCTTGCAGTCAAGAAAGATGTTCCTCCTTCAGCTGTCACAAGACCAATAT
TTGGTATACTGGGCACAATCCATCTGGTGGCAGGTAATTATCTTATAGTCATTACCAAAAAGATAAAAGT
AGGTGAATTTTTCAGTCATGTAGTCTGGAAAGCAACAGATTTTGATGTCCTTTCTTATAAGAAGACAATG
TTGCACTTAACTGATATTCAGTTACAAGATAATAAAACCTTCCTAGCGATGCTAAACCATGTCTTGAATG
TGGATGGATTTTACTTTTCAACAACATATGATTTGACCCATACTTTGCAGCGGCTATCCAACACTAGTCC
TGAATTCCAAGAAATGAGTCTCTTGGAAAGGGCAGATCAGCGGTTTGTATGGAATGGTCATCTTCTAAGA
GAACTTTCTGCACAGCCAGAGGTTCATCGGTTTGCCCTTCCAGTGTTACATGGCTTTATTACCATGCATT
CATGTTCTATTAATGGAAAATACTTTGATTGGATTCTCATCTCGAGGAGGAGCTGTTTCAGAGCTGGTGT
GCGCTATTATGTAAGAGGAATTGATTCGGAAGGCCATGCAGCTAACTTTGTAGAAACAGAACAAATTGTG
CACTACAATGGGAGCAAAGCTTCGTTTGTACAGACTCGAGGATCAATACCTGTTTTCTGGTCCCAAAGAC
CAAACCTCAAGTACAAACCACTGCCACAGATCAGCAAAGTAGCAAATCACATGGACGGTTTCCAAAGGCA
TTTTGATTCCCAAGTAATTATTTATGGAAAACAAGTTATAATCAATCTGATTAACCAGAAGGGCTCGGAG
AAGCCACTTGAGCAGACATTTGCAACAATGGTGTCTTCCTTGGGAAGTGGAATGATGAGATACATTGCCT
TTGACTTCCATAAGGAATGTAAAAATATGAGATGGGATCGACTAAGTATTTTATTGGATCAGGTAGCAGA
AATGCAAGATGAATTAAGTTATTTTCTAGTGGACTCTGCTGGCCAGGTGGTGGCAAACCAGGAAGGCGTG
TTCCGAAGCAATAGCATGGATTGTCTAGATAGAACCAATGTGATCCAGAGTTTGTTAGCTCGTCGTTCAC
TTCAGGCCCAACTTCAGAGACTAGGAGTTTTGCATGTGGGACAAAAGCTTGAAGAACAAGATGAATTTGA
GAAGATTTTCAAAAATGCCTGGGCTGACAACGCAAATGCTTGTGCCAAGCAATATGCGGGAACTGGTGCC
TTGAAGACTGACTTTACCAGAACTGGAAAGAGAACTCATTTGGGACTTATAATGGATGGCTGGAACTCAA
TGATACGATATTATAAGAACAACTTTTCCGATGGATTTAGACAAGATTCCATAGACTTATTTCTTGGAAA
CTATTCAGTGGATGAATTAGAATCTCATAGTCCTTTAAGTGTTCCAAGGGACTGGAAAGAAGCCGCTGCT
AGAGAAGCTGCCGCAAGAGAGGCCGCAGCCAGAGAGGCTGCTGCCAGGGAAGCAGCAGCTCGGGAAGCCG
CAGCACGCGAGGCTGCAGCAAGAGAAGCAGCCGCACGCTTCCTGGCTTTGCCTATTATCATGGTTGTTGC
CTTTTCAATGTGCATTATCTGTTTGCTTATGGCTGGTGACACTTGGACAGAAACACTGGCCTATGTGCTC
TTCTGGGGAGTTGCAAGCATTGGAACATTTTTTATCATTCTTTACAATGGCAAAGATTTTGTCGATGCTC
CCAGACTGGTCCAGAAAGAAAAGATAGACTGAAGATAACTGATCATAATCAGCCATACCACATTTGTAGA
GGTTTTACTTGCTTTAAAAAACCTCCCACACCTCCCCCTGAACCTGAAACATAAAATGAATGCAATTGTT
GTTGTTAACTTGTTTATTGCAGCTTATAATGGTTACAAATAAAGCAATAGCATCACAAATTTCACAAATA
AAGCATTTTTTTCACTGCATTCTAGTTGTGGTTTGTCCAAACTCATCAATGTATCTTAACGCGTAAATTG
TAAGCGTTAATATTTTGTTAAAATTCGCGTTAAATTTTTGTTAAATCAGCTCATTTTTTAACCAATAGGC
CGAAATCGGCAAAATCCCTTATAAATCAAAAGAATAGACCGAGATAGGGT
[37 nt withheld, positions 3621-3657]
AAAGAACGTGGACTCCAACGTCAAAGG
[49 nt withheld, positions 3685-3733]
T
[91 nt withheld, positions 3735-3825]
G
[124 nt withheld, positions 3827-3950]
CAGGTGGCACTTTTCGGGGAAATGTGCGCGGAACCCCTATTTGTTTATTTTTCTAAATACATTCAAATAT
GTATCCGCTCATGAGACAATAACCCTGATAAATGCTTCAATAATATTGAAAAAGGAAGAGTCCTGAGGCG
GAAAGAACCAGCTGTGGAATGTGTGTCAGTTAGGGTGTGGAAAGTCCCCAGGCTCCCCAGCAGGCAGAAG
TATGCAAAGCATGCATCTCAATTAGTCAGCAACCAGGTGTGGAAAGTCCCCAGGCTCCCCAGCAGGCAGA
AGTATGCAAAGCATGCATCTCAATTAGTCAGCAACCATAGTCCCGCCCCTAACTCCGCCCATCCCGCCCC
TAACTCCGCCCAGTTCCGCCCATTCTCCGCCCCATGGCTGACTAATTTTTTTTATTTATGCAGAGGCCGA
GGCCGCCTCGGCCTCTGAGCTATTCCAGAAGTAGTGAGGAGGCTTTTTTGGAGGCCTAGGCTTTTGCAAA
GATCGATCAAGAGACAGGATGAGGATCGTTTCGCATGATTGAACAAGATGGATTGCACGCAGGTTCTCCG
GCCGCTTGGGTGGAGAGGCTATTCGGCTATGACTGGGCACAACAGACAATCGGCTGCTCTGATGCCGCCG
TGTTCCGGCTGTCAGCGCAGGGGCGCCCGGTTCTTTTTGTCAAGACCGACCTGTCCGGTGCCCTGAATGA
ACTGCAAGACGAGGCAGCGCGGCTATCGTGGCTGGCCACGACGGGCGTTCCTTGCGCAGCTGTGCTCGAC
GTTGTCACTGAAGCGGGAAGGGACTGGCTGCTATTGGGCGAAGTGCCGGGGCAGGATCTCCTGTCATCTC
ACCTTGCTCCTGCCGAGAAAGTATCCATCATGGCTGATGCAATGCGGCGGCTGCATACGCTTGATCCGGC
TACCTGCCCATTCGACCACCAAGCGAAACATCGCATCGAGCGAGCACGTACTCGGATGGAAGCCGGTCTT
GTCGATCAGGATGATCTGGACGAAGAGCATCAGGGGCTCGCGCCAGCCGAACTGTTCGCCAGGCTCAAGG
CGAGCATGCCCGACGGCGAGGATCTCGTCGTGACCCATGGCGATGCCTGCTTGCCGAATATCATGGTGGA
AAATGGCCGCTTTTCTGGATTCATCGACTGTGGCCGGCTGGGTGTGGCGGACCGCTATCAGGACATAGCG
TTGGCTACCCGTGATATTGCTGAAGAGCTTGGCGGCGAATGGGCTGACCGCTTCCTCGTGCTTTACGGTA
TCGCCGCTCCCGATTCGCAGCGCATCGCCTTCTATCGCCTTCTTGACGAGTTCTTCTGAGCGGGACTCTG
GGGTTCGAAATGACCGACCAAGCGACGCCCAACCTGCCATCACGAGATTTCGATTCCACCGCCGCCTTCT
ATGAAAGGTTGGGCTTCGGAATCGTTTTCCGGGACGCCGGCTGGATGATCCTCCAGCGCGGGGATCTCAT
GCTGGAGTTCTTCGCCCACCCTAGGGGGAGGCTAACTGAAACACGGAAGGAGACAATACCGGAAGGAACC
CGCGCTATGACGGCAATAAAAAGACAGAATAAAACGCACGGTGTTGGGTCGTTTGTTCATAAACGCGGGG
TTCGGTCCCAGGGCTGGCACTCTGTCGATACCCCACCGAGACCCCATTGGGGCCAATACGCCCGCGTTTC
TTCCTTTTCCCCACCCCACCCCCCAAGTTCGGGTGAAGGCCCAGGGCTCGCAGCCAACGTCGGGGCGGCA
GGCCCTGCCATAGCCTCAGGTTACTCATATATACTTTAGATTGATTTAAAACTTCATTTTTAATTTAAAA
GGATCTAGGTGAAGATCCTTTTTGATAATCTCATGACCAAAATCCCTTAACGTGAGTTTTCGTTCCACTG
AGCGTCAGACCCCGTAGAAAAGATCAAAGGATCTTCTTGAGATCCTTTTTTTCTGCGCGTAATCTGCTGC
TTGCAAACAAAAAAACCACCGCTACCAGCGGTGGTTTGTTTGCCGGATCAAGAGCTACCAACTCTTTTTC
CGAAGGTAACTGGCTTCAGCAGAGCGCAGATACCAAATACTGTTCTTCTAGTGTAGCCGTAGTTAGGCCA
CCACTTCAAGAACTCTGTAGCACCGCCTACATACCTCGCTCTGCTAATCCTGTTACCAGTGGCTGCTGCC
AGTGGCGATAAGTCGTGTCTTACCGGGTTGGACTCAAGACGATAGTTACCGGATAAGGCGCAGCGGTCGG
GCTGAACGGGGGGTTCGTGCACACAGCCCAGCTTGGAGCGAACGACCTACACCGAACTGAGATACCTACA
GCGTGAGCTATGAGAAAGCGCCACGCTTCCCGAAGGGAGAAAGGCGGACAGGTATCCGGTAAGCGGCAGG
GTCGGAACAGGAGAGCGCACGAGGGAGCTTCCAGGGGGAAACGCCTGGTATCTTTATAGTCCTGTCGGGT
TTCGCCACCTCTGACTTGAGCGTCGATTTTTGTGATGCTCGTCAGGGGGGCGGAGCCTATGGAAAAACGC
CAGCAACGCGGCCTTTTTACGGTTCCTGGCCTTTTGCTGGCCTTTTGCTCACATGTTCTTTCCTGCGTTA
TCCCCTGATTCTGTGGATAACCGTATTACC
